Addgene plasmid #168711: pDONR223 HCoV-OC43 NSP5_stop
Purpose: Gateway-compatible Entry vector
Depositing lab: Fritz Roth. Depositing organization: Sinai Health System. Publication: A resource of human coronavirus protein-coding sequences in a flexible, multipurpose Gateway Entry clone collection. Weller B, Lin CW, Pogoutse O, Sauer M, Marin-de la Rosa N, Strobel A, Young V, Knapp JJ, Rayhan A, Falter C, Kim DK, Roth FP, Falter-Braun P. G3 (Bethesda). 2023 Jul 5;13(7):jkad105. doi: 10.1093/g3journal/jkad105. PubMed 37267226.
Backbone
  Vector backbone: pDONR223
  Backbone manufacturer: Rual et al, Genome Res. 14:2128-2135, 2004.
  Backbone size w/o insert (bp): 5005
  Vector type: Other
Growth in bacteria
  Bacterial resistance: Spectinomycin, 50 μg/mL
  Growth temperature: 37°C
  Growth strain: DH5alpha
  Copy number: Unknown
Gene/Insert
  Gene/Insert name: NSP5
  Species: Other
  Insert size (bp): 909
  Entrez Gene: ORF1ab (a.k.a. EYW02_gp1)
  Cloning method: Gateway Cloning
  Sequencing primers: 5′ m13-For; 3′ m13-Rev
Resource information
  A portion of this plasmid was derived from a plasmid made by: Falter-Braun Lab
Terms and licenses: Academic/Nonprofit Terms; Industry Terms
How to cite: pDONR223 HCoV-OC43 NSP5_stop was a gift from Fritz Roth (Addgene plasmid # 168711 ; http://n2t.net/addgene:168711 ; RRID:Addgene_168711)
