[The description below was written by a language model from this plasmid's Addgene catalogue record.]
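Description:
pDONR223 HCoV-OC43 NSP5_stop is a Gateway-compatible Entry clone built on the pDONR223 donor backbone (recorded as about 5 kb without insert) and propagated in standard E. coli cloning strains such as DH5alpha under spectinomycin selection. The record lists copy number as unknown and supplies no feature table, so the origin of replication and the exact attachment-site arrangement are not documented here. As the product of Gateway cloning into a donor vector, the insert would be expected to sit between attL recombination sites. M13 forward and reverse primer sites flank the insert and are used for sequence verification.

The payload is a 909 bp coding sequence for NSP5, a nonstructural protein of human coronavirus OC43 that is released from the ORF1ab replicase polyprotein. In coronaviruses, NSP5 is the main (3C-like) protease that carries out most of the polyprotein processing. The "_stop" suffix suggests that the open reading frame ends in a stop codon. Such a version would suit native C-terminal or N-terminally tagged expression rather than C-terminal fusions, though the record does not spell this out. Entry vectors of this type carry no promoter for expressing the insert, and none is recorded.

The plasmid's stated purpose is to serve as an Entry vector. The NSP5 ORF can be moved by LR recombination into any compatible Destination vector, for example for expression, tagging or interaction assays. It belongs to a collection of human coronavirus protein-coding sequences assembled as a flexible, multipurpose Gateway resource.
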