>Addgene plasmid #168711 | pDONR223 HCoV-OC43 NSP5_stop | depositor partial sequence | sequence record 326920 | Inserted CDS with Stop codon
ATG
[909 nt withheld, positions 4-912]
TAA
